Addgene plasmid #32509: pCDNA3.1Xpress-Abr-HisC
Depositing lab: John Groffen & Nora Heisterkamp. Depositing organization: Children's Hospital Los Angeles. Publication: Abr and Bcr, two homologous Rac GTPase-activating proteins, control multiple cellular functions of murine macrophages. Cho YJ, Cunnick JM, Yi SJ, Kaartinen V, Groffen J, Heisterkamp N. Mol Cell Biol. 2007 Feb;27(3):899-911. Epub 2006 Nov 20. 10.1128/MCB.00756-06 PubMed 17116687.
Backbone
  Vector backbone: pcDNA3.1
  Backbone manufacturer: Invitrogen
  Backbone size w/o insert (bp): 5400
  Vector type: Mammalian Expression
  Selectable markers: Neomycin (select with G418)
Growth in bacteria
  Bacterial resistance: Ampicillin, 100 μg/mL
  Growth temperature: 37°C
  Growth strain: DH5alpha
  Copy number: High Copy
Gene/Insert
  Gene/Insert name: ABR (alt names: ABR active BCR-related gene; active breakpoint cluster region-related protein isoform b)
  Species: H. sapiens (human)
  Insert size (bp): 2700
  GenBank ID: NM_021962 NP_068781
  Entrez Gene: ABR (a.k.a. MDB)
  Tag / fusion protein: HISC (N terminal on insert)
  Cloning method: Restriction Enzyme; 5′ cloning site BamHI (unknown if destroyed); 3′ cloning site EcoRI (unknown if destroyed)
  Sequencing primers: 5′ T7
Terms and licenses: Academic/Nonprofit Terms; Industry Terms: Not Available to Industry
Depositor comments: Note from the depositing lab: An E24G mutation was inadvertently introduced during cloning. There is no evidence that this mutation affects the GAP activity of the protein.
How to cite: pCDNA3.1Xpress-Abr-HisC was a gift from John Groffen & Nora Heisterkamp (Addgene plasmid # 32509 ; http://n2t.net/addgene:32509 ; RRID:Addgene_32509)
