[The description below was written by a language model from this plasmid's Addgene catalogue record.]
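Description:
pCDNA3.1Xpress-Abr-HisC is a mammalian expression plasmid built on the Invitrogen pcDNA3.1 backbone (about 5.4 kb without insert). It is maintained in E. coli as a high-copy plasmid under ampicillin selection. It also carries a neomycin resistance marker, so transfected mammalian cells can be selected with G418. The record provides no feature table and does not explicitly name the promoter driving the insert. pcDNA3.1-series vectors generally use the CMV immediate-early promoter, and the use of a T7 primer for 5′ sequencing is consistent with the T7 priming site found upstream of the cloning region in that vector family.

The payload is a roughly 2.7 kb cDNA encoding human ABR (active BCR-related protein, listed as isoform b), inserted by restriction cloning between BamHI and EcoRI sites. The record does not say whether these sites were preserved. The insert has an N-terminal tag recorded as "HISC". Together with "Xpress" in the plasmid name, this suggests the polyhistidine/Xpress epitope leader of the pcDNA3.1/His C reading-frame variant, although the record does not spell this out. Such a leader would allow detection and affinity capture of the fusion protein.

ABR is a homologue of BCR and acts as a GTPase-activating protein for Rac. The associated publication examines how these two proteins regulate macrophage functions, so the plasmid is suited to expressing tagged ABR in mammalian cells for functional or biochemical studies. The depositors note that an E24G substitution was inadvertently introduced during cloning, and they report no evidence that it affects the protein's GAP activity.
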