>Addgene plasmid #32509 | pCDNA3.1Xpress-Abr-HisC | addgene partial sequence | sequence record 42712 | CMV-F 5'-CGCAAATGGGCGGTAGGCGTG-3'
GANCTCTCTGGCTNNCTAGAGAACCCACTGCTTACTGGCTTATCGAAATTAATACGACTCACTATAGGGA
GACCCAAGCTGGCTAGCGTTTAAACTTAAGCTTACCATGGGGGGTTCTCATCATCATCATCATCATGGTA
TGGCTAGCATGACTGGTGGACAGCAAATGGGTCGGGATCTGTACGACGATGACGATAAGGTACCAGGATC
CATGGAGGAGGAAGAGGAGGCGATAGGCTTGCTGGACAAGGTTCTGGAGGACGAAGATGTGTTTCTCCTG
GGGGAGTGCGAGCTGGGAACCCCGACCAGCCCCGGCTCAGGGTCCCCCTTCCTGGTGGCTGTGAAGGTGG
AAGCAGGGAAAGGCCTGGAGATGAGGAAGCTGGTTCTCTCGGGGTTCTTGGCCAGCGAAGAGATCTACAT
TAACCAGCTGGAAGCCCTGTTGCTGCCCATGAAACCCCTGAAGGCCACCGCCACCACCTCCCAGCCCGTG
CTCACCATCCAGCAGATCGAGACCATCTTCTACAAGATCCAGGACATCTATGAGATCCACAAGGAGTTCT
ATGACAACCTGTGCCCCAAGGTGCAACAGTGGGACAGCCAGGTCACCATGGGCCACCTCTTCCAGAAGCT
GGCCAGCCAGCTCGGTGTGTACAAAGCGTTTGTCGATAACTATAAAGTCGCTCTGGAGACAGCTGAGAAG
TGCAGCCAGTCCAACAACCAGTTCCAGAAGATCTCAGAGGAACTCAAAGTGAAAGGTCCCAAGGACTCCA
AGGACAGCCACACGTCTGTCACCATGGAAGCTCTGCTCTACAAGCCCATTGACCGGG
